>Addgene plasmid #92315 | pBEST-p70a-UTR1-Nterm 6xHis PL K16TAG-T500 | addgene full sequence | sequence record 197049 | Addgene NGS Result
ATTCAGAGCGCCAGCAAGTGGGGGACAGCAGAAGACCTGACCGCCGCAGAGTGGATGTTTGACATGGTGA
AGACTATCGCACCATCAGCCAGAAAACCGAATTTTGCTGGGTGGGCTAACGATATCCGCCTGATGCGTGA
ACGTGACGGACGTAACCACCGCGACATGTGTGTGCTGTTCCGCTGGGCATGCTGAGCTAACACCGTGCGT
GTTGACAATTTTACCTCTGGCGGTGATAATGGTTGCAGCTAGCAATAATTTTGTTTAACTTTAAGAAGGA
GATATACCATGGGTCATCATCATCATCATCATGCCATGGAAGAAGTAACAATCTAGGCTAACCTAATCTT
TGCAAATGGATCCACACAAACTGCAGAATTCAAAGGAACATTTGAAAAAGCAACTAGTGAAGCTTATGCA
TATGCAGATACTTTGAAGAAAGACAATGGAGAATATACTGTCGACGTTGCAGATAAAGGTTATACTTTAA
ATATTAAATTTGCTGGATGACTCGAGCAAAGCCCGCCGAAAGGCGGGCTTTTCTGTGTCGACCGATGCCC
TTGAGAGCCTTCAACCCAGTCAGCTCCTTCCGGTGGGCGCGGGGCATGACTATCGTCGCCGCACTTATGA
CTGTCTTCTTTATCATGCAACTCGTAGGACAGGTGCCGGCAGCGCTCTTCCGCTTCCTCGCTCACTGACT
CGCTGCGCTCGGTCGTTCGGCTGCGGCGAGCGGTATCAGCTCACTCAAAGGCGGTAATACGGTTATCCAC
AGAATCAGGGGATAACGCAGGAAAGAACATGTGAGCAAAAGGCCAGCAAAAGGCCAGGAACCGTAAAAAG
GCCGCGTTGCTGGCGTTTTTCCATAGGCTCCGCCCCCCTGACGAGCATCACAAAAATCGATGCTCAAGTC
AGAGGTGGCGAAACCCGACAGGACTATAAAGATACCAGGCGTTTCCCCCTGGAAGCTCCCTCGTGCGCTC
TCCTGTTCCGACCCTGCCGCTTACCGGATACCTGTCCGCCTTTCTCCCTTCGGGAAGCGTGGCGCTTTCT
CATAGCTCACGCTGTAGGTATCTCAGTTCGGTGTAGGTCGTTCGCTCCAAGCTGGGCTGTGTGCACGAAC
CCCCCGTTCAGCCCGACCGCTGCGCCTTATCCGGTAACTATCGTCTTGAGTCCAACCCGGTAAGACACGA
CTTATCGCCACTGGCAGCAGCCACTGGTAACAGGATTAGCAGAGCGAGGTATGTAGGCGGTGCTACAGAG
TTCTTGAAGTGGTGGCCTAACTACGGCTACACTAGAAGAACAGTATTTGGTATCTGCGCTCTGCTGAAGC
CAGTTACCTTCGGAAAAAGAGTTGGTAGCTCTTGATCCGGCAAACAAACCACCGCTGGTAACGGTGGTTT
TTTTGTTTGCAAGCAGCAGATTACGCGCAGAAAAAAAGGATCTCAAGAAGATCCTTTGATCTTTTCTACG
GGGTCTGACGCTCAGTGGAACGAAAACTCACGTTAAGGGATTTTGGTCATGAGATTATCAAAAAGGATCT
TCACCTAGATCCTTTTAAATTAAAAATGAAGTTTTAAATCAATCTAAAGTATATATGAGTAAACTTGGTC
TGACAGTYACCAATGCTTAATCAGTGAGGCACCTATCTCAGCGATCTGTCTATTTCGTTCATCCATAGTT
GCCTGACTCCCCGTCGTGTAGATAACTACGATACGGGAGGGCTTACCATCTGGCCCCAGTGCTGCAATGA
TACCGCGAGACCCACGCTCACCGGCTCCAGATTTATCAGCAATAAACCAGCCAGCCGGAAGGGCCGAGCG
CAGAAGTGGTCCTGCAACTTTATCCGCCTCCATCCAGTCTATTAATTGTTGCCGGGAAGCTAGAGTAAGT
AGTTCGCCAGTTAATAGTTTGCGCAACGTTGTTGCCATTGCTACAGGCATCGTGGTGTCACGCTCGTCGT
TTGGTATGGCTTCATTCAGCTCCGGTTCCCAACGATCAAGGCGAGTTACATGATCCCCCATGTTGTGCAA
AAAAGCGGTTAGCTCCTTCGGTCCTCCGATCGTTGTCAGAAGTAAGTTGGCCGCAGTGTTATCACTCATG
GTTATGGCAGCACTGCATAATTCTCTTACTGTCATGCCATCCGTAAGATGCTTTTCTGTGACTGGTGAGT
ACTCAACCAAGTCATTCTGAGAATAGTGTATGCGGCGACCGAGTTGCTCTTGCCCGGCGTCAACACGGGA
TAATACCGCGCCACATAGCAGAACTTTAAAAGTGCTCATCATTGGAAAACGTTCTTCGGGGCGAAAACTC
TCAAGGATCTTACCGCTGTTGAGATCCAGTTCGATGTAACCCACTCGTGCACCCAACTGATCTTCAGCAT
CTTTTACTTTCACCAGCGTTTCTGGGTGAGCAAAAACAGGAAGGCAAAATGCCGCAAAAAAGGGAATAAG
GGCGACACGGAAATGTTGAATACTCATACTCTTCCTTTTTCAATATTATTGAAGCATTTATCAGGGTTAT
TGTCTCATGAGCGGATACATATTTGAATGTATTTAGAAAAATAAACAAATAGGGGTTCCGCGCACATTTC
CCCGAAAAGTGCCACCTGACGTCTAAGAAACCATTATTATCATGACATTAACCTATAAAAATAGGCGTAT
CACGAGGCCCTTTCGTCTTCAAGAATTCTGGCGAATCCTCTGACCAGCCAGAAAACGACCTTTCTGTGGT
GAAACCGGATGCTGCA
Features (pLannotate 1.2.2; 7 found; start..end, strand, type, name):
    260..282     +  RBS            RBS: efficient ribosome binding site from bacteriophage T7 gene 10 (Olins and Rangwala, 1989)
    295..313     +  CDS            capTEV™ (fragment): composite tag for in vivo biotinylation, TEV protease cleavage, and 6xHis tagging
    547..678     +  CDS            TcR (fragment): tetracycline efflux protein; tet; confers resistance to tetracycline
    858..1446    -  rep_origin     ori: high-copy-number ColE1/pMB1/pBR322/pUC origin of replication
   1619..2477    -  CDS            AmpR (fragment): β-lactamase; bla; confers resistance to ampicillin, carbenicillin, and related antibiotics
   2478..2582    -  promoter       AmpR promoter: bla
   2684..231     +  CDS            O (fragment) (across the origin): VRPO_LAMBD - Protein inferred from homology: Swiss-Prot protein existence level 3. Necessary for the bidirectional replication of DNA. It interacts with the ori (origin of replication) region of the genome during the initiation of replication. From Escherichia phage lambda (Bacteriophage lambda).
