[The description below was written by a language model from this plasmid's Addgene catalogue record and pLannotate feature annotations shown in this document.]
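Description:
pBEST-p70a-UTR1-Nterm 6xHis PL K16TAG-T500 is a small (about 2.7 kb) bacterial expression plasmid built on the pBEST backbone, intended both for expression in E. coli and for cell-free protein synthesis. It is maintained at high copy through a ColE1/pUC-type origin of replication and selected with ampicillin via a β-lactamase gene driven by its own bla promoter. The annotation also picks up a short tetracycline-resistance fragment, which is a backbone remnant rather than a functional marker, and a partial match to the phage lambda O gene spanning the sequence origin, immediately upstream of the expression cassette.

The payload is a 222 bp insert encoding the B1 domain of protein L from Finegoldia magna, cloned between NcoI and XhoI and carrying an N-terminal 6xHis tag. The annotation tool detects this tag as a short fragment of a composite His-containing tag. Codon 16, normally lysine, is replaced by an amber (TAG) stop codon, so full-length protein is made only when a suitable orthogonal suppressor tRNA/synthetase pair, supplied separately, inserts a noncanonical amino acid at that position. Translation initiation relies on UTR1, annotated here as the strong ribosome binding site from T7 gene 10, and the name indicates a T500 terminator downstream, although this is not annotated. The record is inconsistent about the promoter: the name and purpose give p70a, whereas the promoter field lists p70b, described as p70a with one mutation. No promoter feature is annotated to resolve this. The construct belongs to work on tuning recombinant expression by varying transcription and translation initiation strength alongside noncanonical amino acid incorporation.
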