Addgene plasmid #92315: pBEST-p70a-UTR1-Nterm 6xHis PL K16TAG-T500
Purpose: Expression of NTerm 6xHis tagged protein L (PL) mutant K16TAG for ncAA incoporation using the p70a promoter and UTR1
Depositing lab: Lital Alfonta. Depositing organization: Ben-Gurion University. Publication: Tuning of Recombinant Protein Expression in Escherichia coli by Manipulating Transcription, Translation Initiation Rates, and Incorporation of Noncanonical Amino Acids. Schlesinger O, Chemla Y, Heltberg M, Ozer E, Marshall R, Noireaux V, Jensen MH, Alfonta L. ACS Synth Biol. 2017 Mar 9. doi: 10.1021/acssynbio.7b00019. PubMed 28230975.
Backbone
  Vector backbone: pBEST
  Backbone manufacturer: Promega
  Backbone size w/o insert (bp): 2524
  Total vector size (bp): 2746
  Vector type: Bacterial Expression, Synthetic Biology ; Cell Free Protein Synthesis (CFPS)
Growth in bacteria
  Bacterial resistance: Ampicillin, 100 μg/mL
  Growth temperature: 37°C
  Growth strain: DH5alpha
  Copy number: High Copy
Gene/Insert
  Gene/Insert name: B1 domain of protein L (PL) mutant K16TAG
  Species: Finegoldia Magna
  Insert size (bp): 222
  GenBank ID: M86697.1
  Promoter: p70b (p70a promoter with one mutation)
  Tag / fusion protein: 6xHis (N terminal on insert)
  Cloning method: Restriction Enzyme; 5′ cloning site NcoI (not destroyed); 3′ cloning site XhoI (not destroyed)
  Sequencing primers: 5′ GTGAAGACTATCGCACCATCAG; 3′ GATAAAGAAGACAGTCATAAGTGC
Terms and licenses: Academic/Nonprofit Terms; Industry Terms: Not Available to Industry
How to cite: pBEST-p70a-UTR1-Nterm 6xHis PL K16TAG-T500 was a gift from Lital Alfonta (Addgene plasmid # 92315 ; http://n2t.net/addgene:92315 ; RRID:Addgene_92315)
